Addgene plasmid #211581: CHFR-PBZ-eGFP
Purpose: Expressing CHFR PBZ domain fused to eGFP
Depositing lab: Chris Lord. Publication: The ubiquitin-dependent ATPase p97 removes cytotoxic trapped PARP1 from chromatin. Krastev DB, Li S, Sun Y, Wicks AJ, Hoslett G, Weekes D, Badder LM, Knight EG, Marlow R, Pardo MC, Yu L, Talele TT, Bartek J, Choudhary JS, Pommier Y, Pettitt SJ, Tutt ANJ, Ramadan K, Lord CJ. Nat Cell Biol. 2022 Jan;24(1):62-73. doi: 10.1038/s41556-021-00807-6. Epub 2022 Jan 10. PubMed 35013556.
Backbone
  Vector backbone: pEGFP-N1
  Backbone manufacturer: Clontech
  Vector type: Mammalian Expression
  Selectable markers: Neomycin (select with G418)
Growth in bacteria
  Bacterial resistance: Kanamycin, 50 μg/mL
  Growth temperature: 37°C
  Growth strain: DH5alpha
  Copy number: Unknown
Gene/Insert
  Gene/Insert name: CHFR PBZ domain
  Species: H. sapiens (human)
  Mutation: PBZ domain of the protein
  Entrez Gene: CHFR (a.k.a. RNF116, RNF196)
  Promoter: CMV
  Tag / fusion protein: eGFP (C terminal on insert)
  Cloning method: Gibson Cloning
  Sequencing primers: 5′ CGCAAATGGGCGGTAGGCGTG
Terms and licenses: Academic/Nonprofit Terms; Industry Terms: Not Available to Industry
Depositor comments: N451S and V480M mutations in CHFR PBZ domain do not affect plasmid function.
How to cite: CHFR-PBZ-eGFP was a gift from Chris Lord (Addgene plasmid # 211581 ; http://n2t.net/addgene:211581 ; RRID:Addgene_211581)
