[The description below was written by a language model from this plasmid's Addgene catalogue record and pLannotate feature annotations shown in this document.]
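Description:
CHFR-PBZ-eGFP is a mammalian expression plasmid built by Gibson cloning on the Clontech pEGFP-N1 backbone. It produces a fluorescent fusion between EGFP and a portion of human CHFR (also known as RNF116/RNF196) containing its PBZ domain. Expression is driven by the human cytomegalovirus immediate-early enhancer and promoter and terminated by the SV40 polyadenylation signal. The catalogue entry lists eGFP as a C-terminal tag on the insert, but the feature table from the full sequence (5,766 nt) places the EGFP coding sequence immediately upstream of the CHFR fragment. In the sequenced plasmid the fluorescent protein therefore appears to sit at the N-terminus of the CHFR portion, a discrepancy worth checking before designing experiments. A short region matching SV40 large T antigen follows the CHFR fragment; the record does not explain its role. The depositor notes that the N451S and V480M substitutions in the CHFR sequence do not affect function. The small archaeal rRNA, ble and bGH poly(A) fragment hits are probably low-significance annotation matches.

Propagation in E. coli relies on a high-copy ColE1/pUC-type origin. An f1 origin is also present, which permits single-stranded DNA production. A single Tn5 NeoR/KanR cassette serves both hosts. A bacterial bla-type promoter gives kanamycin resistance in bacteria, while the SV40 early promoter and HSV TK polyadenylation signal allow G418 selection of stably transfected mammalian cells.

PBZ domains are poly(ADP-ribose)-binding zinc fingers, so a fluorescent PBZ fusion of this kind is generally used as a live-cell probe for PAR. The stated purpose is only expression of the fusion, and the associated publication concerns removal of trapped PARP1 from chromatin.
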