Features (pLannotate 1.2.2; 16 found; start..end, strand, type, name):
     61..364     +  enhancer       CMV enhancer: human cytomegalovirus immediate early enhancer
    365..568     +  promoter       CMV promoter: human cytomegalovirus (CMV) immediate early promoter
    524..838     +  ncRNA          LSU rRNA archaea (fragment): Accession: RF02540 - Archaeal large subunit ribosomal RNA
    873..922     +  misc_feature   MCS (fragment): multiple cloning site
    936..1652    +  CDS            EGFP: EGFP is a basic (constitutively fluorescent) green fluorescent protein published in 1996, derived from Aequorea victoria. It is reported to be a rapidly-maturing weak dimer with moderate acid sensitivity.
   1656..2429    +  CDS            CHFR (fragment): CHFR_HUMAN - Also known as RNF196. Experimental evidence at protein level: Swiss-Prot protein existence level 1. E3 ubiquitin-protein ligase that functions in the antephase checkpoint by actively delaying passage into mitosis in response to microtubule poisons. Acts in early prophase before chromosome condensation, when the centrosome move apart from each other along the periphery of the nucleus. Probably involved in signaling the presence of mitotic stress caused by microtubule poisons by mediating the 'Lys- 48'-linked ubiquitination of target proteins, leading to their degradation by the pro
   2448..2531    +  CDS            large T antigen (fragment): large T antigen from SV40 (simian virus 40)
   2554..2675    +  polyA_signal   SV40 poly(A) signal: SV40 polyadenylation signal
   2709..3137    -  rep_origin     f1 ori (sequence partly withheld): f1 bacteriophage origin of replication; arrow indicates direction of (+) strand synthesis
   3164..3268    +  promoter       AmpR promoter: bla
   3270..3627    +  promoter       SV40 promoter: SV40 enhancer and early promoter
   3662..4456    +  CDS            NeoR/KanR: aminoglycoside phosphotransferase from Tn5; aph(3')-II (or nptII); confers resistance to neomycin, kanamycin, and G418 (Geneticin®)
   4477..4629    +  CDS            ble (fragment): BLE_KLEPN - Experimental evidence at protein level: Swiss-Prot protein existence level 1. Binding protein with a strong affinity to the bleomycin family of antibiotics. Binds to CL990; an antimitotic-antibiotic compound. From Klebsiella pneumoniae.
   4688..4735    +  polyA_signal   HSV TK poly(A) signal: herpes simplex virus thymidine kinase polyadenylation signal (Cole and Stacy, 1985)
   4826..4842    -  polyA_signal   bGH poly(A) signal (fragment): bovine growth hormone polyadenylation signal
   5064..5652    +  rep_origin     ori: high-copy-number ColE1/pMB1/pBR322/pUC origin of replication
>Addgene plasmid #211581 | CHFR-PBZ-eGFP | addgene full sequence | sequence record 421627 | Addgene NGS Result
TAGTTATTAATAGTAATCAATTACGGGGTCATTAGTTCATAGCCCATATATGGAGTTCCGCGTTACATAA
CTTACGGTAAATGGCCCGCCTGGCTGACCGCCCAACGACCCCCGCCCATTGACGTCAATAATGACGTATG
TTCCCATAGTAACGCCAATAGGGACTTTCCATTGACGTCAATGGGTGGAGTATTTACGGTAAACTGCCCA
CTTGGCAGTACATCAAGTGTATCATATGCCAAGTACGCCCCCTATTGACGTCAATGACGGTAAATGGCCC
GCCTGGCATTATGCCCAGTACATGACCTTATGGGACTTTCCTACTTGGCAGTACATCTACGTATTAGTCA
TCGCTATTACCATGGTGATGCGGTTTTGGCAGTACATCAATGGGCGTGGATAGCGGTTTGACTCACGGGG
ATTTCCAAGTCTCCACCCCATTGACGTCAATGGGAGTTTGTTTTGGCACCAAAATCAACGGGACTTTCCA
AAATGTCGTAACAACTCCGCCCCATTGACGCAAATGGGCGGTAGGCGTGTACGGTGGGAGGTCTATATAA
GCAGAGCTGGTTTAGTGAACCGTCAGATCCGCTAGCGCTATGGTGAAGCTCGCGAAGGCCCGCGGCGGGT
GTTGACGCGATGTGATTTCTGCCCAGTGCTCTGAATGTCAAAGTGAAGAAATTCAATGAAGCGCGGGTAA
ACGGCGGGAGTAACTATGACTCTCTTAAGGTAGCCAAATGCCTCGTCATCTAATTAGTGACGCGCATGAA
TGGATGAACGAGATTCCCACTGTCCCTACCTACTATCCAGCGAAACCACAGCCAAGGGAACGGGCTTGGC
GGAATCAGCGGGGAAAGAAGACGAAGTTTGAAGAGCTCAAGCTTCGAATTCTGCAGTCGACGGTACCGCG
GGCCCGGGATCCACCGGTCGCCACCATGGTGAGCAAGGGCGAGGAGCTGTTCACCGGGGTGGTGCCCATC
CTGGTCGAGCTGGACGGCGACGTAAACGGCCACAAGTTCAGCGTGTCCGGCGAGGGCGAGGGCGATGCCA
CCTACGGCAAGCTGACCCTGAAGTTCATCTGCACCACCGGCAAGCTGCCCGTGCCCTGGCCCACCCTCGT
GACCACCCTGACCTACGGCGTGCAGTGCTTCAGCCGCTACCCCGACCACATGAAGCAGCACGACTTCTTC
AAGTCCGCCATGCCCGAAGGCTACGTCCAGGAGCGCACCATCTTCTTCAAGGACGACGGCAACTACAAGA
CCCGCGCCGAGGTGAAGTTCGAGGGCGACACCCTGGTGAACCGCATCGAGCTGAAGGGCATCGACTTCAA
GGAGGACGGCAACATCCTGGGGCACAAGCTGGAGTACAACTACAACAGCCACAACGTCTATATCATGGCC
GACAAGCAGAAGAACGGCATCAAGGTGAACTTCAAGATCCGCCACAACATCGAGGACGGCAGCGTGCAGC
TCGCCGACCACTACCAGCAGAACACCCCCATCGGCGACGGCCCCGTGCTGCTGCCCGACAACCACTACCT
GAGCACCCAGTCCGCCCTGAGCAAAGACCCCAACGAGAAGCGCGATCACATGGTCCTGCTGGAGTTCGTG
ACCGCCGCCGGGATCACTCTCGGCATGGACGAGCTGTACAAGCTCGAGGACCTGCTGGAGCTGTCAGACG
TTGACAGTGAGTCCTCAGACATTAGCCAGCCATACGTCGTGTGCCGGCAGTGTCCTGAGTACAGAAGGCA
GGCGGCGCAGCCTCCCCACTGCCCAGCACCCGAGGGCGAGCCAGGAGCCCCACAGGCCCTGGGGGATGCA
CCCTCCACGTCCGTCAGCCTGACGACAGTCCAGGATTACGTGTGCCCTCTGCAAGGAAGCCACGCCCTGT
GCACCTGCTGCTTCCAGCCCATGCCCGACCGGAGAGCGGAGCGCGAGCAGGACCCGCGTGTCGCCCCTCA
GCAGTGTGCGGTCTGCCTGCAGCCTTTCTGCCACCTGTACTGGGGCTGCACCCGGACCGGCTGCTACGGC
TGCCTGGCCCCGTTTTGTGAGCTCAACCTGGGTGACAAGTGTCTGGACGGCGTGCTGAGCAACAACAGCT
ACGAGTCAGACATCCTGAAGAATTACCTGGCAACCAGAGGTTTGACATGGAAAAACATGTTGACCGAGAG
CCTCATGGCTCTCCAGCGGGGAGTGTTTCTGCTGTCTGATTACAGAGTCACGGGAGACACCGTTCTGTGT
TACTGCTGTGGCCTGCGCAGCTTCCGTGAGCTGACCTATCAGTATCGGCAGAACATTCCTGCTTCCGAGT
TGCCAGTGGCCGTAACATCCCGTCCTGACTGCTACTGGGGCCGTAACTGCCGCACTCAGGTGAAAGCTCA
CCACGCCATGAAATTCAATCATATCTGTGAACAGACAAGGTTCAAAAACTAAGCGGCCGCGACTCTAGAT
CATAATCAGCCATACCACATTTGTAGAGGTTTTACTTGCTTTAAAAAACCTCCCACACCTCCCCCTGAAC
CTGAAACATAAAATGAATGCAATTGTTGTTGTTAACTTGTTTATTGCAGCTTATAATGGTTACAAATAAA
GCAATAGCATCACAAATTTCACAAATAAAGCATTTTTTTCACTGCATTCTAGTTGTGGTTTGTCCAAACT
CATCAATGTATCTTAAGGCGTAAATTGTAAGCGTTAATATTTTGTTAAAATTCGCGTTAAATTTTTGTTA
AATCAGCTCATTTTTTAACCAATAGGCCGAAATCGGCAAAATCCCTTATAAATCAAAAGAATAGACCGAG
ATAGGGT
[37 nt withheld, positions 2808-2844]
AAAGAACGTGGACTCCAACGTCAAAGG
[49 nt withheld, positions 2872-2920]
T
[91 nt withheld, positions 2922-3012]
G
[124 nt withheld, positions 3014-3137]
CAGGTGGCACTTTTCGGGGAAATGTGCGCGGAACCCCTATTTGTTTATTTTTCTAAATACATTCAAATAT
GTATCCGCTCATGAGACAATAACCCTGATAAATGCTTCAATAATATTGAAAAAGGAAGAGTCCTGAGGCG
GAAAGAACCAGCTGTGGAATGTGTGTCAGTTAGGGTGTGGAAAGTCCCCAGGCTCCCCAGCAGGCAGAAG
TATGCAAAGCATGCATCTCAATTAGTCAGCAACCAGGTGTGGAAAGTCCCCAGGCTCCCCAGCAGGCAGA
AGTATGCAAAGCATGCATCTCAATTAGTCAGCAACCATAGTCCCGCCCCTAACTCCGCCCATCCCGCCCC
TAACTCCGCCCAGTTCCGCCCATTCTCCGCCCCATGGCTGACTAATTTTTTTTATTTATGCAGAGGCCGA
GGCCGCCTCGGCCTCTGAGCTATTCCAGAAGTAGTGAGGAGGCTTTTTTGGAGGCCTAGGCTTTTGCAAA
GATCGATCAAGAGACAGGATGAGGATCGTTTCGCATGATTGAACAAGATGGATTGCACGCAGGTTCTCCG
GCCGCTTGGGTGGAGAGGCTATTCGGCTATGACTGGGCACAACAGACAATCGGCTGCTCTGATGCCGCCG
TGTTCCGGCTGTCAGCGCAGGGGCGCCCGGTTCTTTTTGTCAAGACCGACCTGTCCGGTGCCCTGAATGA
ACTGCAAGACGAGGCAGCGCGGCTATCGTGGCTGGCCACGACGGGCGTTCCTTGCGCAGCTGTGCTCGAC
GTTGTCACTGAAGCGGGAAGGGACTGGCTGCTATTGGGCGAAGTGCCGGGGCAGGATCTCCTGTCATCTC
ACCTTGCTCCTGCCGAGAAAGTATCCATCATGGCTGATGCAATGCGGCGGCTGCATACGCTTGATCCGGC
TACCTGCCCATTCGACCACCAAGCGAAACATCGCATCGAGCGAGCACGTACTCGGATGGAAGCCGGTCTT
GTCGATCAGGATGATCTGGACGAAGAGCATCAGGGGCTCGCGCCAGCCGAACTGTTCGCCAGGCTCAAGG
CGAGCATGCCCGACGGCGAGGATCTCGTCGTGACCCATGGCGATGCCTGCTTGCCGAATATCATGGTGGA
AAATGGCCGCTTTTCTGGATTCATCGACTGTGGCCGGCTGGGTGTGGCGGACCGCTATCAGGACATAGCG
TTGGCTACCCGTGATATTGCTGAAGAGCTTGGCGGCGAATGGGCTGACCGCTTCCTCGTGCTTTACGGTA
TCGCCGCTCCCGATTCGCAGCGCATCGCCTTCTATCGCCTTCTTGACGAGTTCTTCTGAGCGGGACTCTG
GGGTTCGAAATGACCGACCAAGCGACGCCCAACCTGCCATCACGAGATTTCGATTCCACCGCCGCCTTCT
ATGAAAGGTTGGGCTTCGGAATCGTTTTCCGGGACGCCGGCTGGATGATCCTCCAGCGCGGGGATCTCAT
GCTGGAGTTCTTCGCCCACCCTAGGGGGAGGCTAACTGAAACACGGAAGGAGACAATACCGGAAGGAACC
CGCGCTATGACGGCAATAAAAAGACAGAATAAAACGCACGGTGTTGGGTCGTTTGTTCATAAACGCGGGG
TTCGGTCCCAGGGCTGGCACTCTGTCGATACCCCACCGAGACCCCATTGGGGCCAATACGCCCGCGTTTC
TTCCTTTTCCCCACCCCACCCCCCAAGTTCGGGTGAAGGCCCAGGGCTCGCAGCCAACGTCGGGGCGGCA
GGCCCTGCCATAGCCTCAGGTTACTCATATATACTTTAGATTGATTTAAAACTTCATTTTTAATTTAAAA
GGATCTAGGTGAAGATCCTTTTTGATAATCTCATGACCAAAATCCCTTAACGTGAGTTTTCGTTCCACTG
AGCGTCAGACCCCGTAGAAAAGATCAAAGGATCTTCTTGAGATCCTTTTTTTCTGCGCGTAATCTGCTGC
TTGCAAACAAAAAAACCACCGCTACCAGCGGTGGTTTGTTTGCCGGATCAAGAGCTACCAACTCTTTTTC
CGAAGGTAACTGGCTTCAGCAGAGCGCAGATACCAAATACTGTTCTTCTAGTGTAGCCGTAGTTAGGCCA
CCACTTCAAGAACTCTGTAGCACCGCCTACATACCTCGCTCTGCTAATCCTGTTACCAGTGGCTGCTGCC
AGTGGCGATAAGTCGTGTCTTACCGGGTTGGACTCAAGACGATAGTTACCGGATAAGGCGCAGCGGTCGG
GCTGAACGGGGGGTTCGTGCACACAGCCCAGCTTGGAGCGAACGACCTACACCGAACTGAGATACCTACA
GCGTGAGCTATGAGAAAGCGCCACGCTTCCCGAAGGGAGAAAGGCGGACAGGTATCCGGTAAGCGGCAGG
GTCGGAACAGGAGAGCGCACGAGGGAGCTTCCAGGGGGAAACGCCTGGTATCTTTATAGTCCTGTCGGGT
TTCGCCACCTCTGACTTGAGCGTCGATTTTTGTGATGCTCGTCAGGGGGGCGGAGCCTATGGAAAAACGC
CAGCAACGCGGCCTTTTTACGGTTCCTGGCCTTTTGCTGGCCTTTTGCTCACATGTTCTTTCCTGCGTTA
TCCCCTGATTCTGTGGATAACCGTATTACCGCCATGCAT
